Addgene plasmid #212909: pYSD023
Purpose: Encodes a hybrid S. cerevisiae OST1 pre- MFalpha1 pro- signal peptide (OST1MFapp) as a Type 3a' part to be used in the yeast secretion/display (YSD) extension of the MoClo yeast toolkit (YTK)
Depositing lab: Paul Young. Depositing organization: University College Cork. Publication: A Yeast Modular Cloning (MoClo) Toolkit Expansion for Optimization of Heterologous Protein Secretion and Surface Display in Saccharomyces cerevisiae. O'Riordan NM, Juric V, O'Neill SK, Roche AP, Young PW. ACS Synth Biol. 2024 Mar 14. doi: 10.1021/acssynbio.3c00743. PubMed 38483353.
Backbone
  Vector backbone: pYTK001
  Vector type: Bacterial Expression
Growth in bacteria
  Bacterial resistance: Chloramphenicol, 25 μg/mL
  Growth temperature: 37°C
  Growth strain: DH5alpha
  Copy number: High Copy
Gene/Insert
  Gene/Insert name: MFalpha1
  Species: S. cerevisiae (budding yeast)
  Entrez Gene: MF(ALPHA)1 (a.k.a. YPL187W)
  Cloning method: Restriction Enzyme; 5′ cloning site BsmBI (destroyed during cloning); 3′ cloning site BsmBI (destroyed during cloning)
Terms and licenses: Academic/Nonprofit Terms; Industry Terms: Not Available to Industry
How to cite: pYSD023 was a gift from Paul Young (Addgene plasmid # 212909 ; http://n2t.net/addgene:212909 ; RRID:Addgene_212909)
