[The description below was written by a language model from this plasmid's Addgene catalogue record and pLannotate feature annotations shown in this document.]
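Description:
pYSD023 is a small (about 1.9 kb) part-storage plasmid built in the pYTK001 entry vector of the MoClo yeast toolkit (YTK). It is maintained in E. coli as a high-copy plasmid through a ColE1/pUC-type origin and is selected with chloramphenicol via a cat gene driven by its native cat promoter, with a lambda t0 terminator lying between the resistance cassette and the part. Although catalogued as a bacterial expression vector, it carries no annotated yeast origin, yeast marker or promoter for the insert. It serves as a donor of a standardized DNA part rather than as an expression construct in its own right.

The payload is OST1MFapp, a hybrid S. cerevisiae secretion leader that joins the pre- (signal peptide) region of OST1 to the pro- region of the alpha-mating factor precursor MFalpha1. The feature table detects only the MF(ALPHA)1-derived fragment, and the short OST1 portion is not separately annotated. The part was inserted through BsmBI sites that were destroyed during cloning, as is usual for domestication into this entry vector. It is formatted as a Type 3a' part for the yeast secretion/display (YSD) extension of the toolkit.

In this scheme the leader is combined by Golden Gate assembly with promoter, coding sequence, tag or anchor and terminator parts, so that it sits at the N-terminus of a protein of interest and directs it into the secretory pathway. The toolkit is intended for comparing and optimizing signal peptides for heterologous protein secretion and surface display in S. cerevisiae.
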