Features (pLannotate 1.2.2; 5 found; start..end, strand, type, name):
     59..286     +  CDS            MF(ALPHA)1 (fragment): MFAL1_YEAST - Also known as MF-ALPHA-1, MFAL1. Experimental evidence at protein level: Swiss-Prot protein existence level 1. The active factor is excreted into the culture medium by haploid cells of the alpha mating type and acts on cells of the opposite mating type (type A). It mediates the conjugation process between the two types by inhibiting the initiation of DNA synthesis in type a cells and synchronizing them with type alpha. From Saccharomyces cerevisiae (strain ATCC 204508 / S288c) (Baker's yeast).
    300..334     -  terminator     lambda t0 terminator: minimal transcription terminator from phage lambda (Scholtissek and Grosse, 1987)
    408..1064    -  CDS            cat: CAT_ECOLX - Experimental evidence at protein level: Swiss-Prot protein existence level 1. This enzyme is an effector of chloramphenicol resistance in bacteria. From Escherichia coli. This protein is used as a marker in many commonly used cloning vectors, such as pACYC184.
   1065..1162    -  promoter       cat promoter: promoter of the E. coli cat gene encoding chloramphenicol acetyltransferase
   1246..1834    +  rep_origin     ori: high-copy-number ColE1/pMB1/pBR322/pUC origin of replication
>Addgene plasmid #212909 | pYSD023 | addgene full sequence | sequence record 421774 | Addgene NGS Result
TCGGTCTCATATGAGGCAGGTTTGGTTCTCTTGGATTGTGGGATTGTTCCTATGTTTTTTCAACGTGTCT
TCTGCTGCTCCAGTTAACACCACCACCGAAGACGAAACCGCTCAAATCCCAGCTGAAGCTGTTATCGGAT
ACTTGGACTTGGAAGGTGACTTCGACGTTGCTGTCTTGCCATTCTCTAACTCTACCAACAACGGTTTGCT
CTTCATTAACACCACCATCGCTTCTATCGCTGCTAAGGAAGAAGGTGTTTCCTTGGACAAGAGAGAAGCT
GATGCTTGAGACCAGACCAATAAAAAACGCCCGGCGGCAACCGAGCGTTCTGAACAAATCCAGATGGAGT
TCTGAGGTCATTACTGGATCTATCAACAGGAGTCCAAGCGAGCTCGATATCAAATTACGCCCCGCCCTGC
CACTCATCGCAGTACTGTTGTAATTCATTAAGCATTCTGCCGACATGGAAGCCATCACAAACGGCATGAT
GAACCTGAATCGCCAGCGGCATCAGCACCTTGTCGCCTTGCGTATAATATTTGCCCATGGTGAAAACGGG
GGCGAAGAAGTTGTCCATATTGGCCACGTTTAAATCAAAACTGGTGAAACTCACCCAGGGATTGGCTGAA
ACGAAAAACATATTCTCAATAAACCCTTTAGGGAAATAGGCCAGGTTTTCACCGTAACACGCCACATCTT
GCGAATATATGTGTAGAAACTGCCGGAAATCGTCGTGGTATTCACTCCAGAGCGATGAAAACGTTTCAGT
TTGCTCATGGAAAACGGTGTAACAAGGGTGAACACTATCCCATATCACCAGCTCACCGTCTTTCATTGCC
ATACGAAATTCCGGATGAGCATTCATCAGGCGGGCAAGAATGTGAATAAAGGCCGGATAAAACTTGTGCT
TATTTTTCTTTACGGTCTTTAAAAAGGCCGTAATATCCAGCTGAACGGTCTGGTTATAGGTACATTGAGC
AACTGACTGAAATGCCTCAAAATGTTCTTTACGATGCCATTGGGATATATCAACGGTGGTATATCCAGTG
ATTTTTTTCTCCATTTTAGCTTCCTTAGCTCCTGAAAATCTCGATAACTCAAAAAATACGCCCGGTAGTG
ATCTTATTTCATTATGGTGAAAGTTGGAACCTCTTACGTGCCCGATCAATCATGACCAAAATCCCTTAAC
GTGAGTTTTCGTTCCACTGAGCGTCAGACCCCGTAGAAAAGATCAAAGGATCTTCTTGAGATCCTTTTTT
TCTGCGCGTAATCTGCTGCTTGCAAACAAAAAAACCACCGCTACCAGCGGTGGTTTGTTTGCCGGATCAA
GAGCTACCAACTCTTTTTCCGAAGGTAACTGGCTTCAGCAGAGCGCAGATACCAAATACTGTTCTTCTAG
TGTAGCCGTAGTTAGGCCACCACTTCAAGAACTCTGTAGCACCGCCTACATACCTCGCTCTGCTAATCCT
GTTACCAGTGGCTGCTGCCAGTGGCGATAAGTCGTGTCTTACCGGGTTGGACTCAAGACGATAGTTACCG
GATAAGGCGCAGCGGTCGGGCTGAACGGGGGGTTCGTGCACACAGCCCAGCTTGGAGCGAACGACCTACA
CCGAACTGAGATACCTACAGCGTGAGCTATGAGAAAGCGCCACGCTTCCCGAAGGGAGAAAGGCGGACAG
GTATCCGGTAAGCGGCAGGGTCGGAACAGGAGAGCGCACGAGGGAGCTTCCAGGGGGAAACGCCTGGTAT
CTTTATAGTCCTGTCGGGTTTCGCCACCTCTGACTTGAGCGTCGATTTTTGTGATGCTCGTCAGGGGGGC
GGAGCCTATGGAAAAACGCCAGCAACGCGGCCTTTTTACGGTTCCTGGCCTTTTGCTGGCCTTTTGCTCA
CATGTTCTTTCCTGCGTTATCCCCTGATTCTGTGGATAACCGTAG
